Addgene plasmid #192785: pSems-leader-SNAPf-mXFPe-IFNAR1(28-557)
Purpose: Expression of SNAPf and mXFPe-tagged IFNAR1 at the plasma membrane, e.g. for single molecule fluorescence microscopy
Depositing lab: Jacob Piehler. Publication: Four-color single-molecule imaging with engineered tags resolves the molecular architecture of signaling complexes in the plasma membrane. Sotolongo Bellon J, Birkholz O, Richter CP, Eull F, Kenneweg H, Wilmes S, Rothbauer U, You C, Walter MR, Kurre R, Piehler J. Cell Rep Methods. 2022 Feb 4;2(2):100165. doi: 10.1016/j.crmeth.2022.100165. eCollection 2022 Feb 28. PubMed 35474965.
Backbone
  Vector backbone: pSEMS(26m)
  Backbone manufacturer: Covalys, NEB
  Backbone size w/o insert (bp): 5787
  Total vector size (bp): 8186
  Modifications to backbone: original SNAP-tag substituted
  Vector type: Mammalian Expression
  Selectable markers: Neomycin (select with G418)
Growth in bacteria
  Bacterial resistance: Ampicillin, 100 μg/mL
  Growth temperature: 37°C
  Growth strain: DH5alpha
  Copy number: High Copy
Gene/Insert
  Gene/Insert name: IFNAR1 (alt name: Interferon alpha/beta receptor subunit 1)
  Species: H. sapiens (human)
  Insert size (bp): 2988
  Mutation: mXFPe: tyrosine 66 to phenylalanine, asparagine 198 to aspartic acid and tyrosine 200 to phenylalanine
  GenBank ID: NM_000629.3
  Entrez Gene: IFNAR1 (a.k.a. AVP, IFN-alpha-REC, IFNAR, IFNBR, IFRC, IMD106)
  Promoter: CMV
  Tag / fusion protein: Ig k-chain leader sequence (N terminal on insert); SNAPf-tag (N terminal on insert); mXFPe (N terminal on insert)
  Cloning method: Restriction Enzyme; 5′ cloning site EcoRV (unknown if destroyed); 3′ cloning site NotI (unknown if destroyed)
  Sequencing primers: 5′ CGCAAATGGGCGGTAGGCGTG; 3′ CAACAGCTGGCCCTCGCAGA
Terms and licenses: Academic/Nonprofit Terms; Industry Terms: Not Available to Industry
How to cite: pSems-leader-SNAPf-mXFPe-IFNAR1(28-557) was a gift from Jacob Piehler (Addgene plasmid # 192785 ; http://n2t.net/addgene:192785 ; RRID:Addgene_192785)
