[The description below was written by a language model from this plasmid's Addgene catalogue record and pLannotate feature annotations shown in this document.]
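Description:
pSems-leader-SNAPf-mXFPe-IFNAR1(28-557) is a mammalian expression plasmid of about 8.2 kb built on the pSEMS(26m) backbone, in which the original SNAP-tag was replaced. It is maintained in E. coli at high copy through a ColE1/pUC-type origin with ampicillin selection (AmpR under its own bla promoter). Selection in mammalian cells is with G418.

Expression is driven by the human CMV immediate-early enhancer and promoter; a T7 promoter also lies upstream of the coding region. The open reading frame begins with the mouse Igκ light-chain leader, which directs the protein into the secretory pathway. The annotation then detects a short HA-epitope-like fragment, followed by the fast-reacting SNAPf tag, which is covalently labelled with benzylguanine-derivatised dyes. Next comes mXFPe, annotated by similarity as mEGFP. According to the record it carries Y66F, N198D and Y200F substitutions; Y66 is the chromophore tyrosine of GFP, but the record does not state what any of these changes do. The tags are fused to residues 28–557 of human IFNAR1, a subunit of the type I interferon receptor, so its N-terminal segment is replaced by the Igκ leader and both tags sit at the N terminus of the receptor.

Downstream, a chimeric intron and an EMCV IRES link the receptor transcript to NeoR/KanR, so the receptor fusion and G418 resistance are expressed from one bicistronic mRNA terminated by SV40 polyadenylation signals. The stated purpose is to place the doubly tagged IFNAR1 in the plasma membrane, for example for single-molecule fluorescence microscopy.
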