Features (pLannotate 1.2.2; 23 found; start..end, strand, type, name):
    176..555     +  enhancer       CMV enhancer: human cytomegalovirus immediate early enhancer
    556..759     +  promoter       CMV promoter: human cytomegalovirus (CMV) immediate early promoter
    755..788     +  LTR            5' LTR (truncated) (fragment): truncated 5' long terminal repeat (LTR) from HIV-1
    804..822     +  promoter       T7 promoter: promoter for bacteriophage T7 RNA polymerase
    859..921     +  sig_peptide    Igκ leader: leader sequence from mouse immunoglobulin κ light chain
    921..944     +  CDS            3xHA (fragment): three tandem HA epitope tags
    958..1503    +  CDS            SNAP-tag®: human O6-alkylguanine-DNA-alkyltransferase variant that forms covalent bonds with benzylguanine derivatives fast-reacting variant, optimized for mammalian expression
   1525..2241    +  CDS            mEGFP: enhanced GFP with monomerizing A206K mutation (Zacharias et al., 2002) mammalian codon-optimized
   2257..3846    +  CDS            IFNAR1: INAR1_HUMAN - Also known as IFNAR. Experimental evidence at protein level: Swiss-Prot protein existence level 1. Component of the receptor for type I interferons, including interferons alpha, IFNB1 and IFNW1 (PubMed:2153461, PubMed:7665574, PubMed:10049744, PubMed:14532120, PubMed:15337770, PubMed:21854986). Functions in general as heterodimer with IFNAR2 (PubMed:7665574, PubMed:10049744, PubMed:21854986). Type I interferon binding activates the JAK-STAT signaling cascade, and triggers tyrosine phosphorylation of a number of proteins including JAKs, TYK2, STAT proteins and the IFNR alpha- and
   3918..4147    +  intron         chimeric intron: chimera between introns from adenovirus and immunoglobulin heavy chain genes
   4331..4793    +  misc_feature   IRES: internal ribosome entry site (IRES) of the encephalomyocarditis virus (EMCV)
   4829..5632    +  CDS            NeoR/KanR: aminoglycoside phosphotransferase from Tn5; aph(3')-II (or nptII); confers resistance to neomycin, kanamycin, and G418 (Geneticin®)
   5655..5739    +  CDS            large T antigen (fragment): large T antigen from SV40 (simian virus 40)
   5762..5883    +  polyA_signal   SV40 poly(A) signal: SV40 polyadenylation signal
   5894..5945    +  polyA_signal   SV40 poly(A) signal (fragment): SV40 polyadenylation signal
   6009..6025    -  protein_bind   lac operator: The lac repressor binds to the lac operator to inhibit transcription in E. coli. This inhibition can be relieved by adding lactose or isopropyl-β-D-thiogalactopyranoside (IPTG). lac repressor encoded by lacI
   6033..6063    -  promoter       lac promoter: promoter for the E. coli lac operon
   6078..6099    -  protein_bind   CAP binding site: CAP binding activates transcription in the presence of cAMP. E. coli catabolite activator protein
   6112..6204    -  CDS            lacI (fragment): lac repressor; lacI; The lac repressor binds to the lac operator to inhibit transcription in E. coli. This inhibition can be relieved by adding lactose or isopropyl-β-D-thiogalactopyranoside (IPTG).
   6387..6975    -  rep_origin     ori: high-copy-number ColE1/pMB1/pBR322/pUC origin of replication
   7146..8006    -  CDS            AmpR: β-lactamase; bla; confers resistance to ampicillin, carbenicillin, and related antibiotics
   8007..8111    -  promoter       AmpR promoter: bla
   8170..21      -  misc_feature   bom (fragment) (across the origin): basis of mobility region from pBR322
>Addgene plasmid #192785 | pSems-leader-SNAPf-mXFPe-IFNAR1(28-557) | addgene full sequence | sequence record 379661 | Addgene NGS Result
GCCGCATAGTTAAGCCAGTATCTGCTCCCTGCTTGTGTGTTGGAGGTCGCTGAGTAGTGCGCGAGCAAAA
TTTAAGCTACAACAAGGCAAGGCTTGACCGACAATTGCATGAAGAATCTGCTTAGGGTTAGGCGTTTTGC
GCTGCTTCGCGATGTACGGGCCAGATATACGCGTTGACATTGATTATTGACTAGTTATTAATAGTAATCA
ATTACGGGGTCATTAGTTCATAGCCCATATATGGAGTTCCGCGTTACATAACTTACGGTAAATGGCCCGC
CTGGCTGACCGCCCAACGACCCCCGCCCATTGACGTCAATAATGACGTATGTTCCCATAGTAACGCCAAT
AGGGACTTTCCATTGACGTCAATGGGTGGAGTATTTACGGTAAACTGCCCACTTGGCAGTACATCAAGTG
TATCATATGCCAAGTACGCCCCCTATTGACGTCAATGACGGTAAATGGCCCGCCTGGCATTATGCCCAGT
ACATGACCTTATGGGACTTTCCTACTTGGCAGTACATCTACGTATTAGTCATCGCTATTACCATGGTGAT
GCGGTTTTGGCAGTACATCAATGGGCGTGGATAGCGGTTTGACTCACGGGGATTTCCAAGTCTCCACCCC
ATTGACGTCAATGGGAGTTTGTTTTGGCACCAAAATCAACGGGACTTTCCAAAATGTCGTAACAACTCCG
CCCCATTGACGCAAATGGGCGGTAGGCGTGTACGGTGGGAGGTCTATATAAGCAGAGCTCTCTGGCTAAC
TAGAGAACCCACTGCTTACTGGCTTATCGAAATTAATACGACTCACTATAGGGAGACCCAAGCTTGGTAC
CGAGCTCGGATCGATATCATGGAGACAGACACACTCCTGCTATGGGTACTGCTGCTCTGGGTTCCAGGTT
CCACTGGTGACTATCCATATGATGTTCCAGATTATGCTGAATTCACCATGGACAAAGACTGCGAAATGAA
GCGCACCACCCTGGATAGCCCTCTGGGCAAGCTGGAACTGTCTGGGTGCGAACAGGGCCTGCACCGTATC
ATCTTCCTGGGCAAAGGAACATCTGCCGCCGACGCCGTGGAAGTGCCTGCCCCAGCCGCCGTGCTGGGCG
GACCAGAGCCACTGATGCAGGCCACCGCCTGGCTCAACGCCTACTTTCACCAGCCTGAGGCCATCGAGGA
GTTCCCTGTGCCAGCCCTGCACCACCCAGTGTTCCAGCAGGAGAGCTTTACCCGCCAGGTGCTGTGGAAA
CTGCTGAAAGTGGTGAAGTTCGGAGAGGTCATCAGCTACAGCCACCTGGCCGCCCTGGCCGGCAATCCCG
CCGCCACCGCCGCCGTGAAAACCGCCCTGAGCGGAAATCCCGTGCCCATTCTGATCCCCTGCCACCGGGT
GGTGCAGGGCGACCTGGACGTGGGGGGCTACGAGGGCGGGCTCGCCGTGAAAGAGTGGCTGCTGGCCCAC
GAGGGCCACAGACTGGGCAAGCCTGGGCTGGGTCCTGCAGGTATAGGCGCGCCCATGGTGAGCAAGGGCG
AGGAGCTGTTCACCGGGGTGGTGCCCATCCTGGTCGAGCTGGACGGCGACGTAAACGGCCACAAGTTCAG
CGTGTCCGGCGAGGGCGAGGGCGATGCCACCTACGGCAAGCTGACCCTGAAGTTCATCTGCACCACCGGC
AAGCTGCCCGTGCCCTGGCCCACCCTCGTGACCACCCTGACCTTTGGCGTGCAGTGCTTCAGCCGCTACC
CCGACCACATGAAGCAGCACGACTTCTTCAAGTCCGCCATGCCCGAAGGCTACGTCCAGGAGCGCACCAT
CTTCTTCAAGGACGACGGCAACTACAAGACCCGCGCCGAGGTGAAGTTCGAGGGCGACACCCTGGTGAAC
CGCATCGAGCTGAAGGGCATCGACTTCAAGGAGGACGGCAACATCCTGGGGCACAAGCTGGAGTACAACT
ACAACAGCCACAACGTCTATATCATGGCCGACAAGCAGAAGAACGGCATCAAGGTGAACTTCAAGATCCG
CCACAACATCGAGGACGGCAGCGTGCAGCTCGCCGACCACTACCAGCAGAACACCCCCATCGGCGACGGC
CCCGTGCTGCTGCCCGACGATCACTTCCTGAGCACCCAGTCCAAACTGAGCAAAGACCCCAACGAGAAGC
GCGATCACATGGTCCTGCTGGAGTTCGTGACCGCCGCCGGGATCACTCTCGGCATGGACGAGCTGTACAA
GGGATCCCTCGAGTCTAAAAATCTAAAATCTCCTCAAAAAGTAGAGGTCGACATCATAGATGACAACTTT
ATCCTGAGGTGGAACAGGAGCGATGAGTCTGTCGGGAATGTGACTTTTTCATTCGATTATCAAAAAACTG
GGATGGATAATTGGATAAAATTGTCTGGGTGTCAGAATATTACTAGTACCAAATGCAACTTTTCTTCACT
CAAGCTGAATGTTTATGAAGAAATTAAATTGCGTATAAGAGCAGAAAAAGAAAACACTTCTTCATGGTAT
GAGGTTGACTCATTTACACCATTTCGCAAAGCTCAGATTGGTCCTCCAGAAGTACATTTAGAAGCTGAAG
ATAAGGCAATAGTGATACACATCTCTCCTGGAACAAAAGATAGTGTTATGTGGGCTTTGGATGGTTTAAG
CTTTACATATAGCTTACTTATCTGGAAAAACTCTTCAGGTGTAGAAGAAAGGATTGAAAATATTTATTCC
AGACATAAAATTTATAAACTCTCACCAGAGACTACTTATTGTCTAAAAGTTAAAGCAGCACTACTTACGT
CATGGAAAATTGGTGTCTATAGTCCAGTACATTGTATAAAGACCACAGTTGAAAATGAACTACCTCCACC
AGAAAATATAGAAGTCAGTGTCCAAAATCAGAACTATGTTCTTAAATGGGATTATACATATGCAAACATG
ACCTTTCAAGTTCAGTGGCTCCACGCCTTTTTAAAAAGGAATCCTGGAAACCATTTGTATAAATGGAAAC
AAATACCTGACTGTGAAAATGTCAAAACTACCCAGTGTGTCTTTCCTCAAAACGTTTTCCAAAAAGGAAT
TTACCTTCTCCGCGTACAAGCATCTGATGGAAATAACACATCTTTTTGGTCTGAAGAGATAAAGTTTGAT
ACTGAAATACAAGCTTTCCTACTTCCTCCAGTCTTTAACATTAGATCCCTTAGTGATTCATTCCATATCT
ATATCGGTGCTCCAAAACAGTCTGGAAACACGCCTGTGATCCAGGATTATCCACTGATTTATGAAATTAT
TTTTTGGGAAAACACTTCAAATGCTGAGAGAAAAATTATCGAGAAAAAAACTGATGTTACAGTTCCTAAT
TTGAAACCACTGACTGTATATTGTGTGAAAGCCAGAGCACACACCATGGATGAAAAGCTGAATAAAAGCA
GTGTTTTTAGTGACGCTGTATGTGAGAAAACAAAACCAGGAAATACCTCTAAAATTTGGCTTATAGTTGG
AATTTGTATTGCATTATTTGCTCTCCCGTTTGTCATTTATGCTGCGAAAGTCTTCTTGAGATGCATCAAT
TATGTCTTCTTTCCATCACTTAAACCTTCTTCCAGTATAGATGAGTATTTCTCTGAACAGCCATTGAAGA
ATCTTCTGCTTTCAACTTCTGAGGAACAAATCGAAAAATGTTTCATAATTGAAAATATAAGCACAATTGC
TACAGTAGAAGAAACTAATCAAACTGATGAAGATCATAAAAAATACAGTTCCCAAACTAGCCAAGATTCA
GGAAATTATTCTAATGAAGATGAAAGCGAAAGTAAAACAAGTGAAGAACTACAGCAGGACTTTGTATGAG
CGGCCGCATAGATAACTGATCCAGTGTGCTGGAATTAATTCGCTGTCTGCGAGGGCCAGCTGTTGGGGTG
AGTACTCCCTCTCAAAAGCGGGCATGACTTCTGCGCTAAGATTGTCAGTTTCCAAAAACGAGGAGGATTT
GATATTCACCTGGCCCGCGGTGATGCCTTTGAGGGTGGCCGCGTCCATCTGGTCAGAAAAGACAATCTTT
TTGTTGTCAAGCTTGAGGTGTGGCAGGCTTGAGATCTGGCCATACACTTGAGTGACAATGACATCCACTT
TGCCTTTCTCTCCACAGGTGTCCACTCCCAGGTCCAACTGCAGGTCGAGCATGCATCTAGGGCGGCCAAT
TCCGCCCCTCTCCCCCCCCCCCCTCTCCCTCCCCCCCCCCTAACGTTACTGGCCGAAGCCGCTTGGAATA
AGGCCGGTGTGCGTTTGTCTATATGTTATTTTCCACCATATTGCCGTCTTTTGGCAATGTGAGGGCCCGG
AAACCTGGCCCTGTCTTCTTGACGAGCATTCCTAGGGGTCTTTCCCCTCTCGCCAAAGGAATGCAAGGTC
TGTTGAATGTCGTGAAGGAAGCAGTTCCTCTGGAAGCTTCTTGAAGACAAACAACGTCTGTAGCGACCCT
TTGCAGGCAGCGGAACCCCCCACCTGGCGACAGGTGCCTCTGCGGCCAAAAGCCACGTGTATAAGATACA
CCTGCAAAGGCGGCACAACCCCAGTGCCACGTTGTGAGTTGGATAGTTGTGGAAAGAGTCAAATGGCTCT
CCTCAAGCGTATTCAACAAGGGGCTGAAGGATGCCCAGAAGGTACCCCATTGTATGGGATCTGATCTGGG
GCCTCGGTGCACATGCTTTACATGTGTTTAGTCGAGGTTAAAAAAACGTCTAGGCCCCCCGAACCACGGG
GACGTGGTTTTCCTTTGAAAAACACGATGATAAGCTTGCCACAACCCGGGATAATTCCTGCAGCCAATAT
GGGATCGGCCATTGAACAAGATGGATTGCACGCAGGTTCTCCGGCCGCTTGGGTGGAGAGGCTATTCGGC
TATGACTGGGCACAACAGACAATCGGCTGCTCTGATGCCGCCGTGTTCCGGCTGTCAGCGCAGGGGCGCC
CGGTTCTTTTTGTCAAGACCGACCTGTCCGGTGCCCTGAATGAACTGCAGGACGAGGCAGCGCGGCTATC
GTGGCTGGCCACGACGGGCGTTCCTTGCGCAGCTGTGCTCGACGTTGTCACTGAAGCGGGAAGGGACTGG
CTGCTATTGGGCGAAGTGCCGGGGCAGGATCTCCTGTCATCTCACCTTGCTCCTGCCGAGAAAGTATCCA
TCATGGCTGATGCAATGCGGCGGCTGCATACGCTTGATCCGGCTACCTGCCCATTCGACCACCAAGCGAA
ACATCGCATCGAGCGAGCACGTACTCGGATGGAAGCCGGTCTTGTCGATCAGGATGATCTGGACGAAGAG
CATCAGGGGCTCGCGCCAGCCGAACTGTTCGCCAGGCTCAAGGCGCGCATGCCCGACGGCGATGATCTCG
TCGTGACCCATGGCGATGCCTGCTTGCCGAATATCATGGTGGAAAATGGCCGCTTTTCTGGATTCATCGA
CTGTGGCCGGCTGGGTGTGGCGGACCGCTATCAGGACATAGCGTTGGCTACCCGTGATATTGCTGAAGAG
CTTGGCGGCGAATGGGCTGACCGCTTCCTCGTGCTTTACGGTATCGCCGCTCCCGATTCGCAGCGCATCG
CCTTCTATCGCCTTCTTGACGAGTTCTTCTGAGGGGATCAATTCTCTAGATAACTGATCATAATCAGCCA
TACCACATTTGTAGAGGTTTTACTTGCTTTAAAAAACCTCCCACACCTCCCCCTGAACCTGAAACATAAA
ATGAATGCAATTGTTGTTGTTAACTTGTTTATTGCAGCTTATAATGGTTACAAATAAAGCAATAGCATCA
CAAATTTCACAAATAAAGCATTTTTTTCACTGCATTCTAGTTGTGGTTTGTCCAAACTCATCAATGTATC
TTAACGCGTCGAGTGCATTCTAGTTGTGGTTTGTCCAAACTCATCAATGTATCTTATCATGTCTGTATAC
CGTCGACCTCTAGCTAGAGCTTGGCGTAATCATGGTCATAGCTGTTTCCTGTGTGAAATTGTTATCCGCT
CACAATTCCACACAACATACGAGCCGGAAGCATAAAGTGTAAAGCCTGGGGTGCCTAATGAGTGAGCTAA
CTCACATTAATTGCGTTGCGCTCACTGCCCGCTTTCCAGTCGGGAAACCTGTCGTGCCAGCTGCATTAAT
GAATCGGCCAACGCGCGGGGAGAGGCGGTTTGCGTATTGGGCGCTCTTCCGCTTCCTCGCTCACTGACTC
GCTGCGCTCGGTCGTTCGGCTGCGGCGAGCGGTATCAGCTCACTCAAAGGCGGTAATACGGTTATCCACA
GAATCAGGGGATAACGCAGGAAAGAACATGTGAGCAAAAGGCCAGCAAAAGGCCAGGAACCGTAAAAAGG
CCGCGTTGCTGGCGTTTTTCCATAGGCTCCGCCCCCCTGACGAGCATCACAAAAATCGACGCTCAAGTCA
GAGGTGGCGAAACCCGACAGGACTATAAAGATACCAGGCGTTTCCCCCTGGAAGCTCCCTCGTGCGCTCT
CCTGTTCCGACCCTGCCGCTTACCGGATACCTGTCCGCCTTTCTCCCTTCGGGAAGCGTGGCGCTTTCTC
ATAGCTCACGCTGTAGGTATCTCAGTTCGGTGTAGGTCGTTCGCTCCAAGCTGGGCTGTGTGCACGAACC
CCCCGTTCAGCCCGACCGCTGCGCCTTATCCGGTAACTATCGTCTTGAGTCCAACCCGGTAAGACACGAC
TTATCGCCACTGGCAGCAGCCACTGGTAACAGGATTAGCAGAGCGAGGTATGTAGGCGGTGCTACAGAGT
TCTTGAAGTGGTGGCCTAACTACGGCTACACTAGAAGAACAGTATTTGGTATCTGCGCTCTGCTGAAGCC
AGTTACCTTCGGAAAAAGAGTTGGTAGCTCTTGATCCGGCAAACAAACCACCGCTGGTAGCGGTGGTTTT
TTTGTTTGCAAGCAGCAGATTACGCGCAGAAAAAAAGGATCTCAAGAAGATCCTTTGATCTTTTCTACGG
GGTCTGACGCTCAGTGGAACGAAAACTCACGTTAAGGGATTTTGGTCATGAGATTATCAAAAAGGATCTT
CACCTAGATCCTTTTAAATTAAAAATGAAGTTTTAAATCAATCTAAAGTATATATGAGTAAACTTGGTCT
GACAGTTACCAATGCTTAATCAGTGAGGCACCTATCTCAGCGATCTGTCTATTTCGTTCATCCATAGTTG
CCTGACTCCCCGTCGTGTAGATAACTACGATACGGGAGGGCTTACCATCTGGCCCCAGTGCTGCAATGAT
ACCGCGAGACCCACGCTCACCGGCTCCAGATTTATCAGCAATAAACCAGCCAGCCGGAAGGGCCGAGCGC
AGAAGTGGTCCTGCAACTTTATCCGCCTCCATCCAGTCTATTAATTGTTGCCGGGAAGCTAGAGTAAGTA
GTTCGCCAGTTAATAGTTTGCGCAACGTTGTTGCCATTGCTACAGGCATCGTGGTGTCACGCTCGTCGTT
TGGTATGGCTTCATTCAGCTCCGGTTCCCAACGATCAAGGCGAGTTACATGATCCCCCATGTTGTGCAAA
AAAGCGGTTAGCTCCTTCGGTCCTCCGATCGTTGTCAGAAGTAAGTTGGCCGCAGTGTTATCACTCATGG
TTATGGCAGCACTGCATAATTCTCTTACTGTCATGCCATCCGTAAGATGCTTTTCTGTGACTGGTGAGTA
CTCAACCAAGTCATTCTGAGAATAGTGTATGCGGCGACCGAGTTGCTCTTGCCCGGCGTCAATACGGGAT
AATACCGCGCCACATAGCAGAACTTTAAAAGTGCTCATCATTGGAAAACGTTCTTCGGGGCGAAAACTCT
CAAGGATCTTACCGCTGTTGAGATCCAGTTCGATGTAACCCACTCGTGCACCCAACTGATCTTCAGCATC
TTTTACTTTCACCAGCGTTTCTGGGTGAGCAAAAACAGGAAGGCAAAATGCCGCAAAAAAGGGAATAAGG
GCGACACGGAAATGTTGAATACTCATACTCTTCCTTTTTCAATATTATTGAAGCATTTATCAGGGTTATT
GTCTCATGAGCGGATACATATTTGAATGTATTTAGAAAAATAAACAAATAGGGGTTCCGCGCACATTTCC
CCGAAAAGTGCCACCTGACGTCGACGGATCGGGAGATCTCCCGATCCCCTATGGTGCACTCTCAGTACAA
TCTGCTCTGAT
