LOCUS       pSems-leader-SNA 8186 bp DNA circular SYN 30-SEP-2022
DEFINITION  pSems leader fSNAP mXFPe1 IFNAR1 rotated to position 6000.
ACCESSION   .
VERSION     .
KEYWORDS    .
SOURCE      synthetic DNA construct
  ORGANISM  synthetic DNA construct
REFERENCE   1 (bases 1 to 8186)
  AUTHORS   .
  TITLE     Direct Submission
  JOURNAL   Exported Sep 30, 2022 from SnapGene Viewer 6.1.1
            https://www.snapgene.com
COMMENT     Vector molecule: backbone cut AscI BamHI Fragment ends: BamHI and
            AscI Fragment size: 7461 Insert molecule: PCR product cut AscI BamHI
            Fragment ends: AscI and BamHI Fragment size: 725
FEATURES             Location/Qualifiers
     source          1..8186
                     /mol_type="other DNA"
                     /organism="synthetic DNA construct"
     CDS             804..866
                     /codon_start=1
                     /label=Ig k-chain leader sequence
                     /translation="METDTLLLWVLLLWVPGSTGD"
     misc_feature    867..893
                     /label=Hemagglutinin A epitope
     CDS             903..1448
                     /codon_start=1
                     /label=SnapF
                     /translation="MDKDCEMKRTTLDSPLGKLELSGCEQGLHRIIFLGKGTSAADAVE
                     VPAPAAVLGGPEPLMQATAWLNAYFHQPEAIEEFPVPALHHPVFQQESFTRQVLWKLLK
                     VVKFGEVISYSHLAALAGNPAATAAVKTALSGNPVPILIPCHRVVQGDLDVGGYEGGLA
                     VKEWLLAHEGHRLGKPGLG"
     CDS             1470..2186
                     /codon_start=1
                     /label=mEGFP (N198D Y200F Y66F)
                     /translation="MVSKGEELFTGVVPILVELDGDVNGHKFSVSGEGEGDATYGKLTL
                     KFICTTGKLPVPWPTLVTTLTFGVQCFSRYPDHMKQHDFFKSAMPEGYVQERTIFFKDD
                     GNYKTRAEVKFEGDTLVNRIELKGIDFKEDGNILGHKLEYNYNSHNVYIMADKQKNGIK
                     VNFKIRHNIEDGSVQLADHYQQNTPIGDGPVLLPDDHFLSTQSKLSKDPNEKRDHMVLL
                     EFVTAAGITLGMDELYK"
     CDS             2202..3791
                     /codon_start=1
                     /label=Ifnar1
                     /translation="KNLKSPQKVEVDIIDDNFILRWNRSDESVGNVTFSFDYQKTGMDN
                     WIKLSGCQNITSTKCNFSSLKLNVYEEIKLRIRAEKENTSSWYEVDSFTPFRKAQIGPP
                     EVHLEAEDKAIVIHISPGTKDSVMWALDGLSFTYSLLIWKNSSGVEERIENIYSRHKIY
                     KLSPETTYCLKVKAALLTSWKIGVYSPVHCIKTTVENELPPPENIEVSVQNQNYVLKWD
                     YTYANMTFQVQWLHAFLKRNPGNHLYKWKQIPDCENVKTTQCVFPQNVFQKGIYLLRVQ
                     ASDGNNTSFWSEEIKFDTEIQAFLLPPVFNIRSLSDSFHIYIGAPKQSGNTPVIQDYPL
                     IYEIIFWENTSNAERKIIEKKTDVTVPNLKPLTVYCVKARAHTMDEKLNKSSVFSDAVC
                     EKTKPGNTSKIWLIVGICIALFALPFVIYAAKVFLRCINYVFFPSLKPSSSIDEYFSEQ
                     PLKNLLLSTSEEQIEKCFIIENISTIATVEETNQTDEDHKKYSSQTSQDSGNYSNEDES
                     ESKTSEELQQDFV"
     CDS             4759..5559
                     /codon_start=1
                     /label=Neomycin
                     /translation="MGSAIEQDGLHAGSPAAWVERLFGYDWAQQTIGCSDAAVFRLSAQ
                     GRPVLFVKTDLSGALNELQDEAARLSWLATTGVPCAAVLDVVTEAGRDWLLLGEVPGQD
                     LLSSHLAPAEKVSIMADAMRRLHTLDPATCPFDHQAKHRIERARTRMEAGLVDQDDLDE
                     EHQGLAPAELFARLKARMPDGDDLVVTHGDACLPNIMVENGRFSGFIDCGRLGVADRYQ
                     DIALATRDIAEELGGEWADRFLVLYGIAAPDSQRIAFYRLLDEFF"
ORIGIN
        1 agtgcgcgag caaaatttaa gctacaacaa ggcaaggctt gaccgacaat tgcatgaaga
       61 atctgcttag ggttaggcgt tttgcgctgc ttcgcgatgt acgggccaga tatacgcgtt
      121 gacattgatt attgactagt tattaatagt aatcaattac ggggtcatta gttcatagcc
      181 catatatgga gttccgcgtt acataactta cggtaaatgg cccgcctggc tgaccgccca
      241 acgacccccg cccattgacg tcaataatga cgtatgttcc catagtaacg ccaataggga
      301 ctttccattg acgtcaatgg gtggactatt tacggtaaac tgcccacttg gcagtacatc
      361 aagtgtatca tatgccaagt acgcccccta ttgacgtcaa tgacggtaaa tggcccgcct
      421 ggcattatgc ccagtacatg accttatggg actttcctac ttggcagtac atctacgtat
      481 tagtcatcgc tattaccatg gtgatgcggt tttggcagta catcaatggg cgtggatagc
      541 ggtttgactc acggggattt ccaagtctcc accccattga cgtcaatggg agtttgtttt
      601 ggcaccaaaa tcaacgggac tttccaaaat gtcgtaacaa ctccgcccca ttgacgcaaa
      661 tgggcggtag gcgtgtacgg tgggaggtct atataagcag agctctctgg ctaactagag
      721 aacccactgc ttactggctt atcgaaatta atacgactca ctatagggag acccaagctt
      781 ggtaccgagc tcggatcgat atcatggaga cagacacact cctgctatgg gtactgctgc
      841 tctgggttcc aggttccact ggtgactatc catatgatgt tccagattat gctgaattca
      901 ccatggacaa agactgcgaa atgaagcgca ccaccctgga tagccctctg ggcaagctgg
      961 aactgtctgg gtgcgaacag ggcctgcacc gtatcatctt cctgggcaaa ggaacatctg
     1021 ccgccgacgc cgtggaagtg cctgccccag ccgccgtgct gggcggacca gagccactga
     1081 tgcaggccac cgcctggctc aacgcctact ttcaccagcc tgaggccatc gaggagttcc
     1141 ctgtgccagc cctgcaccac ccagtgttcc agcaggagag ctttacccgc caggtgctgt
     1201 ggaaactgct gaaagtggtg aagttcggag aggtcatcag ctacagccac ctggccgccc
     1261 tggccggcaa tcccgccgcc accgccgccg tgaaaaccgc cctgagcgga aatcccgtgc
     1321 ccattctgat cccctgccac cgggtggtgc agggcgacct ggacgtgggg ggctacgagg
     1381 gcgggctcgc cgtgaaagag tggctgctgg cccacgaggg ccacagactg ggcaagcctg
     1441 ggctgggtcc tgcaggtata ggcgcgccca tggtgagcaa gggcgaggag ctgttcaccg
     1501 gggtggtgcc catcctggtc gagctggacg gcgacgtaaa cggccacaag ttcagcgtgt
     1561 ccggcgaggg cgagggcgat gccacctacg gcaagctgac cctgaagttc atctgcacca
     1621 ccggcaagct gcccgtgccc tggcccaccc tcgtgaccac cctgaccttt ggcgtgcagt
     1681 gcttcagccg ctaccccgac cacatgaagc agcacgactt cttcaagtcc gccatgcccg
     1741 aaggctacgt ccaggagcgc accatcttct tcaaggacga cggcaactac aagacccgcg
     1801 ccgaggtgaa gttcgagggc gacaccctgg tgaaccgcat cgagctgaag ggcatcgact
     1861 tcaaggagga cggcaacatc ctggggcaca agctggagta caactacaac agccacaacg
     1921 tctatatcat ggccgacaag cagaagaacg gcatcaaggt gaacttcaag atccgccaca
     1981 acatcgagga cggcagcgtg cagctcgccg accactacca gcagaacacc cccatcggcg
     2041 acggccccgt gctgctgccc gacgatcact tcctgagcac ccagtccaaa ctgagcaaag
     2101 accccaacga gaagcgcgat cacatggtcc tgctggagtt cgtgaccgcc gccgggatca
     2161 ctctcggcat ggacgagctg tacaagggat ccctcgagtc taaaaatcta aaatctcctc
     2221 aaaaagtaga ggtcgacatc atagatgaca actttatcct gaggtggaac aggagcgatg
     2281 agtctgtcgg gaatgtgact ttttcattcg attatcaaaa aactgggatg gataattgga
     2341 taaaattgtc tgggtgtcag aatattacta gtaccaaatg caacttttct tcactcaagc
     2401 tgaatgttta tgaagaaatt aaattgcgta taagagcaga aaaagaaaac acttcttcat
     2461 ggtatgaggt tgactcattt acaccatttc gcaaagctca gattggtcct ccagaagtac
     2521 atttagaagc tgaagataag gcaatagtga tacacatctc tcctggaaca aaagatagtg
     2581 ttatgtgggc tttggatggt ttaagcttta catatagctt acttatctgg aaaaactctt
     2641 caggtgtaga agaaaggatt gaaaatattt attccagaca taaaatttat aaactctcac
     2701 cagagactac ttattgtcta aaagttaaag cagcactact tacgtcatgg aaaattggtg
     2761 tctatagtcc agtacattgt ataaagacca cagttgaaaa tgaactacct ccaccagaaa
     2821 atatagaagt cagtgtccaa aatcagaact atgttcttaa atgggattat acatatgcaa
     2881 acatgacctt tcaagttcag tggctccacg cctttttaaa aaggaatcct ggaaaccatt
     2941 tgtataaatg gaaacaaata cctgactgtg aaaatgtcaa aactacccag tgtgtctttc
     3001 ctcaaaacgt tttccaaaaa ggaatttacc ttctccgcgt acaagcatct gatggaaata
     3061 acacatcttt ttggtctgaa gagataaagt ttgatactga aatacaagct ttcctacttc
     3121 ctccagtctt taacattaga tcccttagtg attcattcca tatctatatc ggtgctccaa
     3181 aacagtctgg aaacacgcct gtgatccagg attatccact gatttatgaa attatttttt
     3241 gggaaaacac ttcaaatgct gagagaaaaa ttatcgagaa aaaaactgat gttacagttc
     3301 ctaatttgaa accactgact gtatattgtg tgaaagccag agcacacacc atggatgaaa
     3361 agctgaataa aagcagtgtt tttagtgacg ctgtatgtga gaaaacaaaa ccaggaaata
     3421 cctctaaaat ttggcttata gttggaattt gtattgcatt atttgctctc ccgtttgtca
     3481 tttatgctgc gaaagtcttc ttgagatgca tcaattatgt cttctttcca tcacttaaac
     3541 cttcttccag tatagatgag tatttctctg aacagccatt gaagaatctt ctgctttcaa
     3601 cttctgagga acaaatcgaa aaatgtttca taattgaaaa tataagcaca attgctacag
     3661 tagaagaaac taatcaaact gatgaagatc ataaaaaata cagttcccaa actagccaag
     3721 attcaggaaa ttattctaat gaagatgaaa gcgaaagtaa aacaagtgaa gaactacagc
     3781 aggactttgt atgagcggcc gcatagataa ctgatccagt gtgctggaat taattcgctg
     3841 tctgcgaggg ccagctgttg gggtgagtac tccctctcaa aagcgggcat gacttctgcg
     3901 ctaagattgt cagtttccaa aaacgaggag gatttgatat tcacctggcc cgcggtgatg
     3961 cctttgaggg tggccgcgtc catctggtca gaaaagacaa tctttttgtt gtcaagcttg
     4021 aggtgtggca ggcttgagat ctggccatac acttgagtga caatgacatc cactttgcct
     4081 ttctctccac aggtgtccac tcccaggtcc aactgcaggt cgagcatgca tctagggcgg
     4141 ccaattccgc ccctctccct cccccccccc taacgttact ggccgaagcc gcttggaata
     4201 aggccggtgt gcgtttgtct atatgttatt ttccaccata ttgccgtctt ttggcaatgt
     4261 gagggcccgg aaacctggcc ctgtcttctt gacgagcatt cctaggggtc tttcccctct
     4321 cgccaaagga atgcaaggtc tgttgaatgt cgtgaaggaa gcagttcctc tggaagcttc
     4381 ttgaagacaa acaacgtctg tagcgaccct ttgcaggcag cggaaccccc cacctggcga
     4441 caggtgcctc tgcggccaaa agccacgtgt ataagataca cctgcaaagg cggcacaacc
     4501 ccagtgccac gttgtgagtt ggatagttgt ggaaagagtc aaatggctct cctcaagcgt
     4561 attcaacaag gggctgaagg atgcccagaa ggtaccccat tgtatgggat ctgatctggg
     4621 gcctcggtgc acatgcttta catgtgttta gtcgaggtta aaaaaacgtc taggcccccc
     4681 gaaccacggg gacgtggttt tcctttgaaa aacacgatga taagcttgcc acaacccggg
     4741 ataattcctg cagccaatat gggatcggcc attgaacaag atggattgca cgcaggttct
     4801 ccggccgctt gggtggagag gctattcggc tatgactggg cacaacagac aatcggctgc
     4861 tctgatgccg ccgtgttccg gctgtcagcg caggggcgcc cggttctttt tgtcaagacc
     4921 gacctgtccg gtgccctgaa tgaactgcag gacgaggcag cgcggctatc gtggctggcc
     4981 acgacgggcg ttccttgcgc agctgtgctc gacgttgtca ctgaagcggg aagggactgg
     5041 ctgctattgg gcgaagtgcc ggggcaggat ctcctgtcat ctcaccttgc tcctgccgag
     5101 aaagtatcca tcatggctga tgcaatgcgg cggctgcata cgcttgatcc ggctacctgc
     5161 ccattcgacc accaagcgaa acatcgcatc gagcgagcac gtactcggat ggaagccggt
     5221 cttgtcgatc aggatgatct ggacgaagag catcaggggc tcgcgccagc cgaactgttc
     5281 gccaggctca aggcgcgcat gcccgacggc gatgatctcg tcgtgaccca tggcgatgcc
     5341 tgcttgccga atatcatggt ggaaaatggc cgcttttctg gattcatcga ctgtggccgg
     5401 ctgggtgtgg cggaccgcta tcaggacata gcgttggcta cccgtgatat tgctgaagag
     5461 cttggcggcg aatgggctga ccgcttcctc gtgctttacg gtatcgccgc tcccgattcg
     5521 cagcgcatcg ccttctatcg ccttcttgac gagttcttct gaggggatca attctctaga
     5581 taactgatca taatcagcca taccacattt gtagaggttt tacttgcttt aaaaaacctc
     5641 ccacacctcc ccctgaacct gaaacataaa atgaatgcaa ttgttgttgt taacttgttt
     5701 attgcagctt ataatggtta caaataaagc aatagcatca caaatttcac aaataaagca
     5761 tttttttcac tgcattctag ttgtggtttg tccaaactca tcaatgtatc ttaacgcgtc
     5821 gagtgcattc tagttgtggt ttgtccaaac tcatcaatgt atcttatcat gtctgtatac
     5881 cgtcgacctc tagctagagc ttggcgtaat catggtcata gctgtttcct gtgtgaaatt
     5941 gttatccgct cacaattcca cacaacatac gagccggaag cataaagtgt aaagcctggg
     6001 gtgcctaatg agtgagctaa ctcacattaa ttgcgttgcg ctcactgccc gctttccagt
     6061 cgggaaacct gtcgtgccag ctgcattaat gaatcggcca acgcgcgggg agaggcggtt
     6121 tgcgtattgg gcgctcttcc gcttcctcgc tcactgactc gctgcgctcg gtcgttcggc
     6181 tgcggcgagc ggtatcagct cactcaaagg cggtaatacg gttatccaca gaatcagggg
     6241 ataacgcagg aaagaacatg tgagcaaaag gccagcaaaa ggccaggaac cgtaaaaagg
     6301 ccgcgttgct ggcgtttttc cataggctcc gcccccctga cgagcatcac aaaaatcgac
     6361 gctcaagtca gaggtggcga aacccgacag gactataaag ataccaggcg tttccccctg
     6421 gaagctccct cgtgcgctct cctgttccga ccctgccgct taccggatac ctgtccgcct
     6481 ttctcccttc gggaagcgtg gcgctttctc aatgctcacg ctgtaggtat ctcagttcgg
     6541 tgtaggtcgt tcgctccaag ctgggctgtg tgcacgaacc ccccgttcag cccgaccgct
     6601 gcgccttatc cggtaactat cgtcttgagt ccaacccggt aagacacgac ttatcgccac
     6661 tggcagcagc cactggtaac aggattagca gagcgaggta tgtaggcggt gctacagagt
     6721 tcttgaagtg gtggcctaac tacggctaca ctagaaggac agtatttggt atctgcgctc
     6781 tgctgaagcc agttaccttc ggaaaaagag ttggtagctc ttgatccggc aaacaaacca
     6841 ccgctggtag cggtggtttt tttgtttgca agcagcagat tacgcgcaga aaaaaaggat
     6901 ctcaagaaga tcctttgatc ttttctacgg ggtctgacgc tcagtggaac gaaaactcac
     6961 gttaagggat tttggtcatg agattatcaa aaaggatctt cacctagatc cttttaaatt
     7021 aaaaatgaag ttttaaatca atctaaagta tatatgagta aacttggtct gacagttacc
     7081 aatgcttaat cagtgaggca cctatctcag cgatctgtct atttcgttca tccatagttg
     7141 cctgactccc cgtcgtgtag ataactacga tacgggaggg cttaccatct ggccccagtg
     7201 ctgcaatgat accgcgagac ccacgctcac cggctccaga tttatcagca ataaaccagc
     7261 cagccggaag ggccgagcgc agaagtggtc ctgcaacttt atccgcctcc atccagtcta
     7321 ttaattgttg ccgggaagct agagtaagta gttcgccagt taatagtttg cgcaacgttg
     7381 ttgccattgc tacaggcatc gtggtgtcac gctcgtcgtt tggtatggct tcattcagct
     7441 ccggttccca acgatcaagg cgagttacat gatcccccat gttgtgcaaa aaagcggtta
     7501 gctccttcgg tcctccgatc gttgtcagaa gtaagttggc cgcagtgtta tcactcatgg
     7561 ttatggcagc actgcataat tctcttactg tcatgccatc cgtaagatgc ttttctgtga
     7621 ctggtgagta ctcaaccaag tcattctgag aatagtgtat gcggcgaccg agttgctctt
     7681 gcccggcgtc aatacgggat aataccgcgc cacatagcag aactttaaaa gtgctcatca
     7741 ttggaaaacg ttcttcgggg cgaaaactct caaggatctt accgctgttg agatccagtt
     7801 cgatgtaacc cactcgtgca cccaactgat cttcagcatc ttttactttc accagcgttt
     7861 ctgggtgagc aaaaacagga aggcaaaatg ccgcaaaaaa gggaataagg gcgacacgga
     7921 aatgttgaat actcatactc ttcctttttc aatattattg aagcatttat cagggttatt
     7981 gtctcatgag cggatacata tttgaatgta tttagaaaaa taaacaaata ggggttccgc
     8041 gcacatttcc ccgaaaagtg ccacctgacg tcgacggatc gggagatctc ccgatcccct
     8101 atggtcgact ctcagtacaa tctgctctga tgccgcatag ttaagccagt atctgctccc
     8161 tgcttgtgtg ttggaggtcg ctgagt
//
